Addgene plasmid #209563: pEGFP-C1-deltaExon17
Purpose: Mammalian expression of Shtn1 long isoform with E17 deletion
Depositing lab: Sika Zheng. Depositing organization: University of California, Riverside. Publication: Axonogenesis Is Coordinated by Neuron-Specific Alternative Splicing Programming and Splicing Regulator PTBP2. Zhang M, Ergin V, Lin L, Stork C, Chen L, Zheng S. Neuron. 2019 Feb 20;101(4):690-706.e10. doi: 10.1016/j.neuron.2019.01.022. Epub 2019 Feb 4. PubMed 30733148.
Backbone
  Vector backbone: pEGFP-C1
  Vector type: Mammalian Expression
Growth in bacteria
  Bacterial resistance: Kanamycin, 50 μg/mL
  Growth temperature: 37°C
  Growth strain: DH5alpha
  Copy number: High Copy
Gene/Insert
  Gene/Insert name: Shtn1 long isoform with E17 deletion (alt name: Shootin1; mKIAA1598; 4930506M07Rik)
  Species: M. musculus (mouse)
  Mutation: Exon17 deletion
  Entrez Gene: 4930506M07Rik (a.k.a. KIAA1598, Kiaa1598, Shootin1, mKIAA1598)
  Cloning method: Ligation Independent Cloning
Terms and licenses: Academic/Nonprofit Terms; Industry Terms: Not Available to Industry
How to cite: pEGFP-C1-deltaExon17 was a gift from Sika Zheng (Addgene plasmid # 209563 ; http://n2t.net/addgene:209563 ; RRID:Addgene_209563)
