[The description below was written by a language model from this plasmid's Addgene catalogue record and pLannotate feature annotations shown in this document.]
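Description:
pEGFP-C1-deltaExon17 is a mammalian expression plasmid built on the pEGFP-C1 backbone that produces the long isoform of mouse Shtn1 (Shootin1, also known as Kiaa1598) lacking exon 17, fused to the C-terminus of EGFP. The sequenced record is 6,589 nt. It is maintained in E. coli as a high-copy plasmid through a ColE1/pUC-type origin and is selected with kanamycin. The NeoR/KanR gene (Tn5 aminoglycoside phosphotransferase) sits behind tandem bacterial (bla) and SV40 early promoters and is followed by an HSV TK polyadenylation signal, so the same marker gives kanamycin resistance in bacteria and can confer G418 resistance in transfected mammalian cells. An f1 origin is also present. The short hits annotated as large T antigen, ble and bGH poly(A) are only fragments, most likely backbone remnants rather than functional elements.

The expression cassette is driven by the human CMV immediate early enhancer and promoter. The EGFP coding sequence is followed directly by a short remnant of the multiple cloning site and then the Shtn1 open reading frame, with an SV40 polyadenylation signal terminating the transcript. This arrangement is consistent with an N-terminally EGFP-tagged Shootin1 whose expression and localisation can be followed by fluorescence. The insert was introduced by ligation-independent cloning.

Shootin1 is involved in neuronal polarization, coupling F-actin retrograde flow to the substrate in the axonal growth cone to promote axon outgrowth. The associated study concerns neuron-specific alternative splicing and the splicing regulator PTBP2 in axonogenesis, so this exon 17 deletion variant is presumably used to test the contribution of that exon to the function of the long isoform, although the record does not detail specific experiments.
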