Features (pLannotate 1.2.2; 15 found; start..end, strand, type, name):
     61..364     +  enhancer       CMV enhancer: human cytomegalovirus immediate early enhancer
    365..568     +  promoter       CMV promoter: human cytomegalovirus (CMV) immediate early promoter
    613..1329    +  CDS            EGFP: EGFP is a basic (constitutively fluorescent) green fluorescent protein published in 1996, derived from Aequorea victoria. It is reported to be a rapidly-maturing weak dimer with moderate acid sensitivity.
   1330..1350    +  misc_feature   MCS (fragment): multiple cloning site
   1351..3240    +  CDS            Shtn1: SHOT1_MOUSE - Also known as Kiaa1598. Experimental evidence at protein level: Swiss-Prot protein existence level 1. Involved in the generation of internal asymmetric signals required for neuronal polarization and neurite outgrowth (PubMed:23864681). Mediates netrin-1-induced F-actin-substrate coupling or 'clutch engagement' within the axon growth cone through activation of CDC42, RAC1 and PAK1-dependent signaling pathway, thereby converting the F-actin retrograde flow into traction forces, concomitantly with filopodium extension and axon outgrowth. Plays a role in cytoskeletal organization by
   3270..3354    +  CDS            large T antigen (fragment): large T antigen from SV40 (simian virus 40)
   3377..3498    +  polyA_signal   SV40 poly(A) signal: SV40 polyadenylation signal
   3532..3960    -  rep_origin     f1 ori (sequence partly withheld): f1 bacteriophage origin of replication; arrow indicates direction of (+) strand synthesis
   3987..4091    +  promoter       AmpR promoter: bla
   4093..4450    +  promoter       SV40 promoter: SV40 enhancer and early promoter
   4485..5279    +  CDS            NeoR/KanR: aminoglycoside phosphotransferase from Tn5; aph(3')-II (or nptII); confers resistance to neomycin, kanamycin, and G418 (Geneticin®)
   5300..5452    +  CDS            ble (fragment): BLE_KLEPN - Experimental evidence at protein level: Swiss-Prot protein existence level 1. Binding protein with a strong affinity to the bleomycin family of antibiotics. Binds to CL990; an antimitotic-antibiotic compound. From Klebsiella pneumoniae.
   5511..5558    +  polyA_signal   HSV TK poly(A) signal: herpes simplex virus thymidine kinase polyadenylation signal (Cole and Stacy, 1985)
   5649..5665    -  polyA_signal   bGH poly(A) signal (fragment): bovine growth hormone polyadenylation signal
   5887..6475    +  rep_origin     ori: high-copy-number ColE1/pMB1/pBR322/pUC origin of replication
>Addgene plasmid #209563 | pEGFP-C1-deltaExon17 | addgene full sequence | sequence record 424736 | Addgene NGS Result
TAGTTATTAATAGTAATCAATTACGGGGTCATTAGTTCATAGCCCATATATGGAGTTCCGCGTTACATAA
CTTACGGTAAATGGCCCGCCTGGCTGACCGCCCAACGACCCCCGCCCATTGACGTCAATAATGACGTATG
TTCCCATAGTAACGCCAATAGGGACTTTCCATTGACGTCAATGGGTGGAGTATTTACGGTAAACTGCCCA
CTTGGCAGTACATCAAGTGTATCATATGCCAAGTACGCCCCCTATTGACGTCAATGACGGTAAATGGCCC
GCCTGGCATTATGCCCAGTACATGACCTTATGGGACTTTCCTACTTGGCAGTACATCTACGTATTAGTCA
TCGCTATTACCATGGTGATGCGGTTTTGGCAGTACATCAATGGGCGTGGATAGCGGTTTGACTCACGGGG
ATTTCCAAGTCTCCACCCCATTGACGTCAATGGGAGTTTGTTTTGGCACCAAAATCAACGGGACTTTCCA
AAATGTCGTAACAACTCCGCCCCATTGACGCAAATGGGCGGTAGGCGTGTACGGTGGGAGGTCTATATAA
GCAGAGCTGGTTTAGTGAACCGTCAGATCCGCTAGCGCTACCGGTCGCCACCATGGTGAGCAAGGGCGAG
GAGCTGTTCACCGGGGTGGTGCCCATCCTGGTCGAGCTGGACGGCGACGTAAACGGCCACAAGTTCAGCG
TGTCCGGCGAGGGCGAGGGCGATGCCACCTACGGCAAGCTGACCCTGAAGTTCATCTGCACCACCGGCAA
GCTGCCCGTGCCCTGGCCCACCCTCGTGACCACCCTGACCTACGGCGTGCAGTGCTTCAGCCGCTACCCC
GACCACATGAAGCAGCACGACTTCTTCAAGTCCGCCATGCCCGAAGGCTACGTCCAGGAGCGCACCATCT
TCTTCAAGGACGACGGCAACTACAAGACCCGCGCCGAGGTGAAGTTCGAGGGCGACACCCTGGTGAACCG
CATCGAGCTGAAGGGCATCGACTTCAAGGAGGACGGCAACATCCTGGGGCACAAGCTGGAGTACAACTAC
AACAGCCACAACGTCTATATCATGGCCGACAAGCAGAAGAACGGCATCAAGGTGAACTTCAAGATCCGCC
ACAACATCGAGGACGGCAGCGTGCAGCTCGCCGACCACTACCAGCAGAACACCCCCATCGGCGACGGCCC
CGTGCTGCTGCCCGACAACCACTACCTGAGCACCCAGTCCGCCCTGAGCAAAGACCCCAACGAGAAGCGC
GATCACATGGTCCTGCTGGAGTTCGTGACCGCCGCCGGGATCACTCTCGGCATGGACGAGCTGTACAAGT
CCGGACTCAGATCTCGAGCTAACAGCTCGGACGAGGAGAAGCAGCTGCAGCTCATCACCAGCTTGAAGGA
GCAAGCCATTGGCGAATATGAAGACCTTCGAGCAGAGAACCAGAAAACAAAGGAGAAGTGTGACAAAATT
AGGCAAGAACGAGATGAAGCTGTTAAAAAACTGGAAGAGTTTCAGAAAATTTCACATATGGTTATAGAGG
AGGTGAATTTCATGCAGAACCATCTTGAAATAGAGAAGACATGTCGAGAGAGCGCTGAAGCCTTGGCGAC
AAAGCTAAATAAAGAAAATAAAACACTGAAAAGAATCAGCATGCTATACATGGCCAAACTGGGGCCAGAC
GTAATTACAGAGGAGATAAACATTGATGATGATGACCCAGCCACCGACACAGATGCTGCGGCTGAGACCT
GTGTGTCTGTTCAGTGTCAGAAGCAAATCAAAGAACTTCGAGATCAAATTGTGTCTGTTCAGGAAGAAAA
GAAGGTGTTAGCCATCGAGCTGGAAAACCTCAAGAGCAAACTCGGGGAGGTGATGGAGGAGGTAAATAAA
GTTAAGCAAGAAAAAGCTGTTTTAAATTCAGAAGTCCTTGAGCAGAGGAAAGTCTTAGAAAAATGCAACA
GAGTGTCCATGTTGGCTGTTGAAGAGTATGAGGAACTGCAAGTGAACCTGGAACTGGAGAAGGACCTTCG
CAAGAAAGCAGAGTCTTTTGCACAAGAGATGTTCATTGAACAAAACAAACTGAAGAGACAAAGCCACCTT
CTGCTGCAGAGCTCCCTTCCTGACCAGCAGCTTTTGAAAGCTTTAGACGAAAACGCAAAACTTATCCAGC
AGCTTGAAGAAGAGAGGATCCAGCATCAGAAAAAGGTCAAAGAGCTGGAGGAGCGGCTGGAGAATGAAGC
ACTTCACAAAGAGATCCATAACCTCAGACAACAGCTGGAGCTTCTGGAAGACGACAAGAGGGAGCTAGAG
CAGAAATACCAGAGCTCGGAGGAGAAGGCCCGGAACCTGAAGCATTCAGTGGATGAACTTCAGAAGCGAG
TGAACCAGTCTGAGAATTCGGTACCTCCCCCGCCTCCTCCTCCTCCACCTCTCCCCCCTCCACCTCCCAA
TCCAATCCGGTCCCTCATGTCTATGATCCGGAAGCGATCTCACCCCAGTGGCAATAGTGCTAAGAAAGAA
AAGACAACTCAGCCAGAGACAGCTGAGGAAGTCACAGACCTGAAGAGGCAAGCAGTGGAAGAGATGATGG
ACAGAATTAAGAAGGGAGTTCATCTTAGACCGGTTAACCAGACAGCCAGACCCAAGGCAAAGCCAGACTC
TCTCAAGGGCTCAGAAAGTGCGGTGGATGAGCTGAAGGGAATCCTGGGGACACTTAACAAATCCACTAGT
TCGAGAAGCTTAAAATCCCTTGGCCCTGAGAACAGTGAAACTGAGTTAGAGAGGATTTTACGTCGCAGAA
AGCTGACGGCAGAAGCAGATAGCAGTAGTCCTACCGGGATATTAGCCACCTCAGAGTCCAAGTCCATGCC
AGTGTTGGGTTCTGTATCCAGTGTAACAAAATCAGCCTTGAACAAGAAAACTCTGGAGGCAGAATTCAAC
AACCCGTGTCCCCTAACACCTGAGCCAGGTGAAGGGCCCCGTAAATTGGAAGGATGCACGAATCCCAAGG
TTACCTTTTAACCTCCCAGTAAAGGTGGATACAGGAGAAAATGTGTGGGCAGTGAAAACCAAGCTGAGCC
AGTTGTAGTATTAGATCCTGTTTCCACACACGAACCCCAAACCAAAGACCAGGCTGCTGAAAAAGACCCA
ACTCAATTCGAGGAGGAGGGAGGTGAAACCCAACCAGAATACAAAGAAGACAGCGGTGGGAAAACAGGAG
AGACGGACAGTTCCAACTGCTGACCCGGGATCCACCGGATCTAGATAACTGATCATAATCAGCCATACCA
CATTTGTAGAGGTTTTACTTGCTTTAAAAAACCTCCCACACCTCCCCCTGAACCTGAAACATAAAATGAA
TGCAATTGTTGTTGTTAACTTGTTTATTGCAGCTTATAATGGTTACAAATAAAGCAATAGCATCACAAAT
TTCACAAATAAAGCATTTTTTTCACTGCATTCTAGTTGTGGTTTGTCCAAACTCATCAATGTATCTTAAC
GCGTAAATTGTAAGCGTTAATATTTTGTTAAAATTCGCGTTAAATTTTTGTTAAATCAGCTCATTTTTTA
ACCAATAGGCCGAAATCGGCAAAATCCCTTATAAATCAAAAGAATAGACCGAGATAGGGT
[37 nt withheld, positions 3631-3667]
AAAGAACGTGGACTCCAACGTCAAAGG
[49 nt withheld, positions 3695-3743]
T
[91 nt withheld, positions 3745-3835]
G
[124 nt withheld, positions 3837-3960]
CAGGTGGCACTTTTCGGGGAAATGTGCGCGGAACCCCTATTTGTTTATTTTTCTAAATACATTCAAATAT
GTATCCGCTCATGAGACAATAACCCTGATAAATGCTTCAATAATATTGAAAAAGGAAGAGTCCTGAGGCG
GAAAGAACCAGCTGTGGAATGTGTGTCAGTTAGGGTGTGGAAAGTCCCCAGGCTCCCCAGCAGGCAGAAG
TATGCAAAGCATGCATCTCAATTAGTCAGCAACCAGGTGTGGAAAGTCCCCAGGCTCCCCAGCAGGCAGA
AGTATGCAAAGCATGCATCTCAATTAGTCAGCAACCATAGTCCCGCCCCTAACTCCGCCCATCCCGCCCC
TAACTCCGCCCAGTTCCGCCCATTCTCCGCCCCATGGCTGACTAATTTTTTTTATTTATGCAGAGGCCGA
GGCCGCCTCGGCCTCTGAGCTATTCCAGAAGTAGTGAGGAGGCTTTTTTGGAGGCCTAGGCTTTTGCAAA
GATCGATCAAGAGACAGGATGAGGATCGTTTCGCATGATTGAACAAGATGGATTGCACGCAGGTTCTCCG
GCCGCTTGGGTGGAGAGGCTATTCGGCTATGACTGGGCACAACAGACAATCGGCTGCTCTGATGCCGCCG
TGTTCCGGCTGTCAGCGCAGGGGCGCCCGGTTCTTTTTGTCAAGACCGACCTGTCCGGTGCCCTGAATGA
ACTGCAAGACGAGGCAGCGCGGCTATCGTGGCTGGCCACGACGGGCGTTCCTTGCGCAGCTGTGCTCGAC
GTTGTCACTGAAGCGGGAAGGGACTGGCTGCTATTGGGCGAAGTGCCGGGGCAGGATCTCCTGTCATCTC
ACCTTGCTCCTGCCGAGAAAGTATCCATCATGGCTGATGCAATGCGGCGGCTGCATACGCTTGATCCGGC
TACCTGCCCATTCGACCACCAAGCGAAACATCGCATCGAGCGAGCACGTACTCGGATGGAAGCCGGTCTT
GTCGATCAGGATGATCTGGACGAAGAGCATCAGGGGCTCGCGCCAGCCGAACTGTTCGCCAGGCTCAAGG
CGAGCATGCCCGACGGCGAGGATCTCGTCGTGACCCATGGCGATGCCTGCTTGCCGAATATCATGGTGGA
AAATGGCCGCTTTTCTGGATTCATCGACTGTGGCCGGCTGGGTGTGGCGGACCGCTATCAGGACATAGCG
TTGGCTACCCGTGATATTGCTGAAGAGCTTGGCGGCGAATGGGCTGACCGCTTCCTCGTGCTTTACGGTA
TCGCCGCTCCCGATTCGCAGCGCATCGCCTTCTATCGCCTTCTTGACGAGTTCTTCTGAGCGGGACTCTG
GGGTTCGAAATGACCGACCAAGCGACGCCCAACCTGCCATCACGAGATTTCGATTCCACCGCCGCCTTCT
ATGAAAGGTTGGGCTTCGGAATCGTTTTCCGGGACGCCGGCTGGATGATCCTCCAGCGCGGGGATCTCAT
GCTGGAGTTCTTCGCCCACCCTAGGGGGAGGCTAACTGAAACACGGAAGGAGACAATACCGGAAGGAACC
CGCGCTATGACGGCAATAAAAAGACAGAATAAAACGCACGGTGTTGGGTCGTTTGTTCATAAACGCGGGG
TTCGGTCCCAGGGCTGGCACTCTGTCGATACCCCACCGAGACCCCATTGGGGCCAATACGCCCGCGTTTC
TTCCTTTTCCCCACCCCACCCCCCAAGTTCGGGTGAAGGCCCAGGGCTCGCAGCCAACGTCGGGGCGGCA
GGCCCTGCCATAGCCTCAGGTTACTCATATATACTTTAGATTGATTTAAAACTTCATTTTTAATTTAAAA
GGATCTAGGTGAAGATCCTTTTTGATAATCTCATGACCAAAATCCCTTAACGTGAGTTTTCGTTCCACTG
AGCGTCAGACCCCGTAGAAAAGATCAAAGGATCTTCTTGAGATCCTTTTTTTCTGCGCGTAATCTGCTGC
TTGCAAACAAAAAAACCACCGCTACCAGCGGTGGTTTGTTTGCCGGATCAAGAGCTACCAACTCTTTTTC
CGAAGGTAACTGGCTTCAGCAGAGCGCAGATACCAAATACTGTTCTTCTAGTGTAGCCGTAGTTAGGCCA
CCACTTCAAGAACTCTGTAGCACCGCCTACATACCTCGCTCTGCTAATCCTGTTACCAGTGGCTGCTGCC
AGTGGCGATAAGTCGTGTCTTACCGGGTTGGACTCAAGACGATAGTTACCGGATAAGGCGCAGCGGTCGG
GCTGAACGGGGGGTTCGTGCACACAGCCCAGCTTGGAGCGAACGACCTACACCGAACTGAGATACCTACA
GCGTGAGCTATGAGAAAGCGCCACGCTTCCCGAAGGGAGAAAGGCGGACAGGTATCCGGTAAGCGGCAGG
GTCGGAACAGGAGAGCGCACGAGGGAGCTTCCAGGGGGAAACGCCTGGTATCTTTATAGTCCTGTCGGGT
TTCGCCACCTCTGACTTGAGCGTCGATTTTTGTGATGCTCGTCAGGGGGGCGGAGCCTATGGAAAAACGC
CAGCAACGCGGCCTTTTTACGGTTCCTGGCCTTTTGCTGGCCTTTTGCTCACATGTTCTTTCCTGCGTTA
TCCCCTGATTCTGTGGATAACCGTATTACCGCCATGCAT
